>Addgene plasmid #160537 | pTricHis-PLY | addgene full sequence | sequence record 322573 | Addgene NGS Result
TCGCTCAAGGCGCACTCCCGTTCTGGATAATGTTTTTTGCGCCGACATCATAACGGTTCTGGCAAATATT
CTGAAATGAGCTGTTGACAATTAATCATCCGGCTCGTATAATGTGTGGAATTGTGAGCGGATAACAATTT
CACACAGGAAACAGCGCCGCTGAGAAAAAGCGAAGCGGCACTGCTCTTTAACAATTTATCAGACAATCTG
TGTGGGCACTCGACCGGAATTATCGATTAACTTTATTATTAAAAATTAAAGAGGTATATATTAATGTATC
GATTAAATAAGGAGGAATAAACCATGGGGGGTTCTCATCATCATCATCATCATGGTATGGCTAGCATGAC
TGGTGGACAGCAAATGGGTCGGGATCTGTACGACGATGACGATAAGGATCGATGGGGATCCATGGCAAAT
AAAGCGGTAAATGACTTTATTCTTGCAATGAATTACGATAAGAAGAAACTTCTGACCCATCAGGGCGAAT
CGATTGAAAATCGTTTCATCAAAGAGGGTAATCAGCTTCCCGATGAGTTTGTAGTCATCGAACGTAAGAA
GCGTAGTCTCTCGACTAATACCAGTGATATTTCTGTGACGGCCACTAACGACAGCCGCCTGTATCCGGGA
GCCCTGTTGGTAGTGGATGAGACCTTGCTGGAGAATAATCCTACGTTACTTGCCGTAGATCGTGCCCCGA
TGACGTATTCAATTGATCTGCCAGGTTTGGCTTCATCCGATTCGTTCTTACAAGTGGAAGACCCGAGCAA
TTCTTCTGTACGCGGTGCGGTAAACGATCTGCTGGCGAAGTGGCATCAAGATTATGGTCAGGTTAATAAT
GTTCCAGCCCGCATGCAGTATGAAAAGATCACGGCTCACAGTATGGAACAACTGAAGGTGAAGTTTGGAT
CAGACTTTGAAAAGACCGGAAATTCGCTGGATATTGATTTTAACTCAGTGCATTCCGGAGAGAAGCAGAT
TCAGATTGTTAATTTCAAGCAGATTTATTATACCGTGAGCGTTGACGCAGTGAAGAATCCGGGTGATGTG
TTTCAAGATACAGTCACTGTTGAGGATTTAAAACAGCGTGGTATTTCCGCAGAGCGTCCTCTCGTTTATA
TTAGCAGTGTGGCGTATGGTCGCCAAGTATATTTGAAGTTAGAAACAACGTCCAAGTCTGATGAAGTAGA
GGCGGCATTTGAAGCGCTCATCAAAGGGGTCAAGGTGGCCCCACAGACCGAGTGGAAGCAGATTTTGGAC
AATACGGAAGTGAAGGCGGTTATTCTGGGTGGCGACCCTTCGTCCGGGGCCCGCGTCGTAACAGGCAAGG
TGGATATGGTGGAAGACTTGATTCAGGAAGGATCCCGCTTTACCGCGGATCATCCTGGTCTTCCCATTTC
GTATACTACCAGTTTTCTTCGTGACAATGTGGTGGCCACCTTTCAAAACTCTACCGACTATGTGGAGACG
AAGGTCACCGCCTACCGTAACGGTGATCTCCTTCTGGATCATTCGGGCGCATATGTAGCGCAATATTATA
TTACTTGGGATGAACTGAGTTATGATCATCAAGGCAAGGAAGTACTTACTCCCAAGGCATGGGACCGTAA
TGGCCAGGATCTTACGGCGCACTTTACTACCAGCATTCCTCTCAAAGGTAATGTGCGTAATCTTAGTGTT
AAAATTCGTGAGTGTACCGGACTTGCCTGGGAATGGTGGCGTACCGTTTATGAGAAAACCGATCTCCCAC
TGGTCCGTAAGCGTACAATTAGTATTTGGGGAACTACACTGTATCCTCAGGTAGAGGATAAGGTTGAAAA
TGACTAATTCGAAGCTTGGCTGTTTTGGCGGATGAGAGAAGATTTTCAGCCTGATACAGATTAAATCAGA
ACGCAGAAGCGGTCTGATAAAACAGAATTTGCCTGGCGGCAGTAGCGCGGTGGTCCCACCTGACCCCATG
CCGAACTCAGAAGTGAAACGCCGTAGCGCCGATGGTAGTGTGGGGTCTCCCCATGCGAGAGTAGGGAACT
GCCAGGCATCAAATAAAACGAAAGGCTCAGTCGAAAGACTGGGCCTTTCGTTTTATCTGTTGTTTGTCGG
TGAACGCTCTCCTGAGTAGGACAAATCCGCCGGGAGCGGATTTGAACGTTGCGAAGCAACGGCCCGGAGG
GTGGCGGGCAGGACGCCCGCCATAAACTGCCAGGCATCAAATTAAGCAGAAGGCCATCCTGACGGATGGC
CTTTTTGCGTTTCTACAAACTCTTTTGTTTATTTTTCTAAATACATTCAAATATGTATCCGCTCATGAGA
CAATAACCCTGATAAATGCTTCAATAATATTGAAAAAGGAAGAGTATGAGTATTCAACATTTCCGTGTCG
CCCTTATTCCCTTTTTTGCGGCATTTTGCCTTCCTGTTTTTGCTCACCCAGAAACGCTGGTGAAAGTAAA
AGATGCTGAAGATCAGTTGGGTGCACGAGTGGGTTACATCGAACTGGATCTCAACAGCGGTAAGATCCTT
GAGAGTTTTCGCCCCGAAGAACGTTTTCCAATGATGAGCACTTTTAAAGTTCTGCTATGTGGCGCGGTAT
TATCCCGTGTTGACGCCGGGCAAGAGCAACTCGGTCGCCGCATACACTATTCTCAGAATGACTTGGTTGA
GTACTCACCAGTCACAGAAAAGCATCTTACGGATGGCATGACAGTAAGAGAATTATGCAGTGCTGCCATA
ACCATGAGTGATAACACTGCGGCCAACTTACTTCTGACAACGATCGGAGGACCGAAGGAGCTAACCGCTT
TTTTGCACAACATGGGGGATCATGTAACTCGCCTTGATCGTTGGGAACCGGAGCTGAATGAAGCCATACC
AAACGACGAGCGTGACACCACGATGCCTGTAGCAATGGCAACAACGTTGCGCAAACTATTAACTGGCGAA
CTACTTACTCTAGCTTCCCGGCAACAATTAATAGACTGGATGGAGGCGGATAAAGTTGCAGGACCACTTC
TGCGCTCGGCCCTTCCGGCTGGCTGGTTTATTGCTGATAAATCTGGAGCCGGTGAGCGTGGGTCTCGCGG
TATCATTGCAGCACTGGGGCCAGATGGTAAGCCCTCCCGTATCGTAGTTATCTACACGACGGGGAGTCAG
GCAACTATGGATGAACGAAATAGACAGATCGCTGAGATAGGTGCCTCACTGATTAAGCATTGGTAACTGT
CAGACCAAGTTTACTCATATATACTTTAGATTGATTTAAAACTTCATTTTTAATTTAAAAGGATCTAGGT
GAAGATCCTTTTTGATAATCTCATGACCAAAATCCCTTAACGTGAGTTTTCGTTCCACTGAGCGTCAGAC
CCCGTAGAAAAGATCAAAGGATCTTCTTGAGATCCTTTTTTTCTGCGCGTAATCTGCTGCTTGCAAACAA
AAAAACCACCGCTACCAGCGGTGGTTTGTTTGCCGGATCAAGAGCTACCAACTCTTTTTCCGAAGGTAAC
TGGCTTCAGCAGAGCGCAGATACCAAATACTGTCCTTCTAGTGTAGCCGTAGTTAGGCCACCACTTCAAG
AACTCTGTAGCACCGCCTACATACCTCGCTCTGCTAATCCTGTTACCAGTGGCTGCTGCCAGTGGCGATA
AGTCGTGTCTTACCGGGTTGGACTCAAGACGATAGTTACCGGATAAGGCGCAGCGGTCGGGCTGAACGGG
GGGTTCGTGCACACAGCCCAGCTTGGAGCGAACGACCTACACCGAACTGAGATACCTACAGCGTGAGCTA
TGAGAAAGCGCCACGCTTCCCGAAGGGAGAAAGGCGGACAGGTATCCGGTAAGCGGCAGGGTCGGAACAG
GAGAGCGCACGAGGGAGCTTCCAGGGGGAAACGCCTGGTATCTTTATAGTCCTGTCGGGTTTCGCCACCT
CTGACTTGAGCGTCGATTTTTGTGATGCTCGTCAGGGGGGCGGAGCCTATGGAAAAACGCCAGCAACGCG
GCCTTTTTACGGTTCCTGGCCTTTTGCTGGCCTTTTGCTCACATGTTCTTTCCTGCGTTATCCCCTGATT
CTGTGGATAACCGTATTACCGCCTTTGAGTGAGCTGATACCGCTCGCCGCAGCCGAACGACCGAGCGCAG
CGAGTCAGTGAGCGAGGAAGCGGAAGAGCGCCTGATGCGGTATTTTCTCCTTACGCATCTGTGCGGTATT
TCACACCGCATATGGTGCACTCTCAGTACAATCTGCTCTGATGCCGCATAGTTAAGCCAGTATACACTCC
GCTATCGCTACGTGACTGGGTCATGGCTGCGCCCCGACACCCGCCAACACCCGCTGACGCGCCCTGACGG
GCTTGTCTGCTCCCGGCATCCGCTTACAGACAAGCTGTGACCGTCTCCGGGAGCTGCATGTGTCAGAGGT
TTTCACCGTCATCACCGAAACGCGCGAGGCAGCAGATCAATTCGCGCGCGAAGGCGAAGCGGCATGCATT
TACGTTGACACCATCGAATGGTGCAAAACCTTTCGCGGTATGGCATGATAGCGCCCGGAAGAGAGTCAAT
TCAGGGTGGTGAATGTGAAACCAGTAACGTTATACGATGTCGCAGAGTATGCCGGTGTCTCTTATCAGAC
CGTTTCCCGCGTGGTGAACCAGGCCAGCCACGTTTCTGCGAAAACGCGGGAAAAAGTGGAAGCGGCGATG
GCGGAGCTGAATTACATTCCCAACCGCGTGGCACAACAACTGGCGGGCAAACAGTCGTTGCTGATTGGCG
TTGCCACCTCCAGTCTGGCCCTGCACGCGCCGTCGCAAATTGTCGCGGCGATTAAATCTCGCGCCGATCA
ACTGGGTGCCAGCGTGGTGGTGTCGATGGTAGAACGAAGCGGCGTCGAAGCCTGTAAAGCGGCGGTGCAC
AATCTTCTCGCGCAACGCGTCAGTGGGCTGATCATTAACTATCCGCTGGATGACCAGGATGCCATTGCTG
TGGAAGCTGCCTGCACTAATGTTCCGGCGTTATTTCTTGATGTCTCTGACCAGACACCCATCAACAGTAT
TATTTTCTCCCATGAAGACGGTACGCGACTGGGCGTGGAGCATCTGGTCGCATTGGGTCACCAGCAAATC
GCGCTGTTAGCGGGCCCATTAAGTTCTGTCTCGGCGCGTCTGCGTCTGGCTGGCTGGCATAAATATCTCA
CTCGCAATCAAATTCAGCCGATAGCGGAACGGGAAGGCGACTGGAGTGCCATGTCCGGTTTTCAACAAAC
CATGCAAATGCTGAATGAGGGCATCGTTCCCACTGCGATGCTGGTTGCCAACGATCAGATGGCGCTGGGC
GCAATGCGCGCCATTACCGAGTCCGGGCTGCGCGTTGGTGCGGATATCTCGGTAGTGGGATACGACGATA
CCGAAGACAGCTCATGTTATATCCCGCCGTTAACCACCATCAAACAGGATTTTCGCCTGCTGGGGCAAAC
CAGCGTGGACCGCTTGCTGCAACTCTCTCAGGGCCAGGCGGTGAAGGGCAATCAGCTGTTGCCCGTCTCA
CTGGTGAAAAGAAAAACCACCCTGGCGCCCAATACGCAAACCGCCTCTCCCCGCGCGTTGGCCGATTCAT
TAATGCAGCTGGCACGACAGGTTTCCCGACTGGAAAGCGGGCAGTGAGCGCAACGCAATTAATGTAAGTT
AGCGCGAATTGATCTGGTTTGACAGCTTATCATCGACTGCACGGTGCACCAATGCTTCTGGCGTCAGGCA
GCCATCGGAAGCTGTGGTATGGCTGTGCAGGTCGTAAATCACTGCATAATTCGTG
Features (pLannotate 1.2.2; 20 found; start..end, strand, type, name):
     84..113     +  promoter       trc promoter: strong E. coli promoter; hybrid between the trp and lac UV5 promoters
    121..137     +  protein_bind   lac operator: The lac repressor binds to the lac operator to inhibit transcription in E. coli. This inhibition can be relieved by adding lactose or isopropyl-β-D-thiogalactopyranoside (IPTG). lac repressor encoded by lacI
    154..223     +  misc_feature   rrnG antiterminator: antiterminator from the E. coli rrnG leader region (Berg et al., 1989)
    274..300     +  CDS            minicistron: synthetic cistron containing a ribosome binding site (Shine-Dalgarno sequence), for enhancing the bacterial expression of a downstream cistron (Schoner, 1997) This first cistron should terminate 3 bp upstream of the ATG for the second cistron.
    316..336     +  CDS            capTEV™ (fragment): composite tag for in vivo biotinylation, TEV protease cleavage, and 6xHis tagging
    337..369     +  CDS            T7 tag (gene 10 leader): leader peptide from bacteriophage T7 gene 10 promotes efficient translation in E. coli
    373..396     +  CDS            Xpress™ tag: Xpress™ epitope tag, including an enterokinase recognition and cleavage site
    412..1824    +  CDS            ply: TACY_STRP2 - Experimental evidence at protein level: Swiss-Prot protein existence level 1. A cholesterol-dependent toxin that causes cytolysis by forming pores in cholesterol-containing host membranes. After binding to target membranes, the protein undergoes a major conformation change, leading to its insertion in the host membrane and formation of an oligomeric pore complex. Cholesterol is required for binding to host membranes, membrane insertion and pore formation; cholesterol binding is mediated by a Thr-Leu pair in the C-terminus. Can be reversibly inactivated by oxidation. From Streptoco
   1921..2036    +  ncRNA          5S rRNA: Accession: RF00001 - 5S ribosomal RNA
   2040..2126    +  terminator     rrnB T1 terminator: Escherichia coli rrnB; transcription terminator T1 from the E. coli rrnB gene
   2218..2245    +  terminator     rrnB T2 terminator: transcription terminator T2 from the E. coli rrnB gene
   2264..2355    +  promoter       AmpR promoter: bla
   2356..3216    +  CDS            AmpR: β-lactamase; bla; confers resistance to ampicillin, carbenicillin, and related antibiotics
   3387..3975    +  rep_origin     ori: high-copy-number ColE1/pMB1/pBR322/pUC origin of replication
   4161..4301    -  misc_feature   bom: basis of mobility region from pBR322
   4403..4443    -  CDS            rop (fragment): Rop protein, which maintains plasmids at low copy number; rop
   4487..4564    +  promoter       lacIq promoter: lacI (mutant); In the lacIq allele, a single base change in the promoter boosts expression of the lacI gene about 10-fold.
   4565..5647    +  CDS            lacI: lac repressor; lacI; The lac repressor binds to the lac operator to inhibit transcription in E. coli. This inhibition can be relieved by adding lactose or isopropyl-β-D-thiogalactopyranoside (IPTG).
   5689..5706    +  promoter       tet promoter (fragment): E. coli promoter for tetracycline efflux protein gene
   5702..8       -  CDS            yciV (fragment) (across the origin): RNAAM_ECOLI - Also known as trpH From Escherichia coli (strain K12).
