[The description below was written by a language model from this plasmid's Addgene catalogue record and pLannotate feature annotations shown in this document.]
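Description:
pTricHis-PLY is a bacterial expression plasmid built on the commercial pTrcHis A backbone (listed in the record as pTricHisA) for IPTG-inducible production of pneumolysin (PLY), the cholesterol-dependent pore-forming cytolysin of Streptococcus pneumoniae. It replicates in E. coli from a high-copy ColE1/pMB1-type origin and is selected with ampicillin through the bla (AmpR) gene. The backbone also retains the pBR322 bom region and a remnant of rop. The plasmid is maintained in a cloning strain, and the depositor suggests BL21(DE3) for protein production.

Transcription of the insert is driven by the hybrid trc promoter, which is controlled by an adjacent lac operator. The plasmid carries its own lacI gene under the lacIq promoter, so repression is tight until inducer is added. Downstream of the promoter sit the rrnG antiterminator and a short minicistron that supplies a ribosome binding site to improve translation of the following reading frame. The open reading frame begins with the backbone-encoded N-terminal leader: a His tag (annotated as a capTEV fragment), the T7 gene 10 leader, and the Xpress epitope with its enterokinase cleavage site. This leader is fused to the ply coding sequence, which was inserted by Gibson assembly. The rrnB T1 and T2 terminators follow the cassette.

The insert is catalogued as wild-type PLY and belongs to a set of cytolysin variants used for structural and functional studies of membrane specificity and pore formation. The depositor comment on codon optimisation and cysteine removal refers to an ILY gene, so it is unclear whether it applies to this PLY construct. The His tag allows affinity purification of the recombinant toxin.
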