Addgene plasmid #160537: pTricHis-PLY
Purpose: Expression of inserted PLY variant
Depositing lab: Doryen Bubeck. Depositing organization: Imperial College London. Publication: Structural basis for tuning activity and membrane specificity of bacterial cytolysins. Shah NR, Voisin TB, Parsons ES, Boyd CM, Hoogenboom BW, Bubeck D. Nat Commun. 2020 Nov 16;11(1):5818. doi: 10.1038/s41467-020-19482-6. PubMed 33199689.
Backbone
  Vector backbone: pTricHisA
  Backbone manufacturer: ThermoFisher
  Vector type: Bacterial Expression
Growth in bacteria
  Bacterial resistance: Ampicillin, 100 μg/mL
  Growth temperature: 37°C
  Growth strain: DH5alpha
  Growth instructions: Depositor recommends using BL21 (DE3) for protein expression and purification.
  Copy number: High Copy
Gene/Insert
  Gene/Insert name: PLY-WT
  Species: Other
  Insert size (bp): 1524
  Tag / fusion protein: His-Tag (N terminal on backbone)
  Cloning method: Gibson Cloning
Terms and licenses: Academic/Nonprofit Terms; Industry Terms: Not Available to Industry
Depositor comments: ILY gene is codon optimized, and all native Cys removed, before additional mutations were added.
How to cite: pTricHis-PLY was a gift from Doryen Bubeck (Addgene plasmid # 160537 ; http://n2t.net/addgene:160537 ; RRID:Addgene_160537)
