>Addgene plasmid #160537 | pTricHis-PLY | depositor partial sequence | sequence record 310865 | PLY (codon optimized)
ATGGGGGGTTCTCATCATCATCATCATCATGGTATGGCTAGCATGACTGGTGGACAGCAAATGGGTCGGG
ATCTGTACGACGATGACGATAAGGATCGATGGGGATCCATGGCAAATAAAGCGGTAAATGACTTTATTCT
TGCAATGAATTACGATAAGAAGAAACTTCTGACCCATCAGGGCGAATCGATTGAAAATCGTTTCATCAAA
GAGGGTAATCAGCTTCCCGATGAGTTTGTAGTCATCGAACGTAAGAAGCGTAGTCTCTCGACTAATACCA
GTGATATTTCTGTGACGGCCACTAACGACAGCCGCCTGTATCCGGGAGCCCTGTTGGTAGTGGATGAGAC
CTTGCTGGAGAATAATCCTACGTTACTTGCCGTAGATCGTGCCCCGATGACGTATTCAATTGATCTGCCA
GGTTTGGCTTCATCCGATTCGTTCTTACAAGTGGAAGACCCGAGCAATTCTTCTGTACGCGGTGCGGTAA
ACGATCTGCTGGCGAAGTGGCATCAAGATTATGGTCAGGTTAATAATGTTCCAGCCCGCATGCAGTATGA
AAAGATCACGGCTCACAGTATGGAACAACTGAAGGTGAAGTTTGGATCAGACTTTGAAAAGACCGGAAAT
TCGCTGGATATTGATTTTAACTCAGTGCATTCCGGAGAGAAGCAGATTCAGATTGTTAATTTCAAGCAGA
TTTATTATACCGTGAGCGTTGACGCAGTGAAGAATCCGGGTGATGTGTTTCAAGATACAGTCACTGTTGA
GGATTTAAAACAGCGTGGTATTTCCGCAGAGCGTCCTCTCGTTTATATTAGCAGTGTGGCGTATGGTCGC
CAAGTATATTTGAAGTTAGAAACAACGTCCAAGTCTGATGAAGTAGAGGCGGCATTTGAAGCGCTCATCA
AAGGGGTCAAGGTGGCCCCACAGACCGAGTGGAAGCAGATTTTGGACAATACGGAAGTGAAGGCGGTTAT
TCTGGGTGGCGACCCTTCGTCCGGGGCCCGCGTCGTAACAGGCAAGGTGGATATGGTGGAAGACTTGATT
CAGGAAGGATCCCGCTTTACCGCGGATCATCCTGGTCTTCCCATTTCGTATACTACCAGTTTTCTTCGTG
ACAATGTGGTGGCCACCTTTCAAAACTCTACCGACTATGTGGAGACGAAGGTCACCGCCTACCGTAACGG
TGATCTCCTTCTGGATCATTCGGGCGCATATGTAGCGCAATATTATATTACTTGGGATGAACTGAGTTAT
GATCATCAAGGCAAGGAAGTACTTACTCCCAAGGCATGGGACCGTAATGGCCAGGATCTTACGGCGCACT
TTACTACCAGCATTCCTCTCAAAGGTAATGTGCGTAATCTTAGTGTTAAAATTCGTGAGTGTACCGGACT
TGCCTGGGAATGGTGGCGTACCGTTTATGAGAAAACCGATCTCCCACTGGTCCGTAAGCGTACAATTAGT
ATTTGGGGAACTACACTGTATCCTCAGGTAGAGGATAAGGTTGAAAATGACTAA
